>Addgene plasmid #111316 | pRS314 snu114-60 | addgene full sequence | sequence record 214668 | Addgene NGS Result
GGTCGGAACAGGAGAGCGCACGAGGGAGCTTCCAGGGGGAAACGCCTGGTATCTTTATAGTCCTGTCGGG
TTTCGCCACCTCTGACTTGAGCGTCGATTTTTGTGATGCTCGTCAGGGGGGCGGAGCCTATGGAAAAACG
CCAGCAACGCGGCCTTTTTACGGTTCCTGGCCTTTTGCTGGCCTTTTGCTCACATGTTCTTTCCTGCGTT
ATCCCCTGATTCTGTGGATAACCGTATTACCGCCTTTGAGTGAGCTGATACCGCTCGCCGCAGCCGAACG
ACCGAGCGCAGCGAGTCAGTGAGCGAGGAAGCGGAAGAGCGCCCAATACGCAAACCGCCTCTCCCCGCGC
GTTGGCCGATTCATTAATGCAGCTGGCACGACAGGTTTCCCGACTGGAAAGCGGGCAGTGAGCGCAACGC
AATTAATGTGAGTTAGCTCACTCATTAGGCACCCCAGGCTTTACACTTTATGCTTCCGGCTCGTATGTTG
TGTGGAATTGTGAGCGGATAACAATTTCACACAGGAAACAGCTATGACCATGATTACGCCAAGCTCGAAA
TTAACCCTCACTAAAGGGAACAAAAGCTGGTACCGGGCCCCCCCTCGAGGTAGCGTATACTCTGGCATTT
TTCATTTATTTGACTTATTTTTATTTATTTTATTGTACAATGGCAAACAAATACACGGACTGGTATGTTC
TTCGTCAAATTGATGATCTGTTCTTTTGGCTTATCCTTATGGGATGATTAATGATTGTTAAAGCCTCATT
GCGGAAATTTTAATGCCGGAAAGGCCTGAAAAATTTCAAAGTGGCAGAAAACAAGGCTTTGGGGCATTAC
TTGCCAACGGCTGACGATTGCTAGCTGCTTTTACAGAAGCGATACACAATAGCTCCTAACATAGCAAAAT
GGAAGGTGACGATTTATTCGATGAGTTTGGAAATTTGATCGGAGTTGATCCTTTTGACTCGGATGAAGAA
GAAAGTGTGCTGGATGAGCAAGAACAATATCAAACCAATACGTTTGAGGGGAGCGGCAACAACAATGAGA
TTGAGAGCAGACAACTTACCTCGTTAGGAAGTAAAAAGGAACTTGGAATTTCCTTAGAGCACCCTTATGG
TAAGGAAGTGGAAGTATTAATGGAAACTAAGAACACACAGTCACCACAGACTCCACTGGTAGAGCCGGTT
ACAGAACGAACAAAGTTGCAAGAGCATACAATTTTTACACAATTAAAAAAAAACATTCCGAAGACTAGAT
ATAATCGAGACTATATGTTATCAATGGCTAACATTCCGGAGAGGATAATAAATGTTGGTGTCATTGGACC
TCTTCACTCAGGTAAGACCTCTTTGATGGATCTCCTAGTAATCGACTCACACAAACGCATACCAGATATG
TCTAAGAATGTAGAACTTGGATGGAAACCGCTAAGATACCTGGATAATTTGAAACAAGAGATTGACCGGG
GTCTTTCCATTAAACTTAATGGTTCCACTCTACTCTGCACCGATTTAGAATCCAAGTCTAGAATGATAAA
CTTTTTGGATGCACCAGGGCATGTTAATTTTATGGATGAAACGGCAGTCGCACTTGCAGCAAGTGATCTG
GTTTTAATCGTGATAGATGTTGTAGAAGGTGTTACATTTGTGGTAGAGCAATTGATAAAACAAAGTATTA
AAAATAATGTAGCAATGTGTTTTGTTATAAATAAACTCGACAGATTGATTCTAGATTTAAAGTTGCCACC
AATGGACGCATACTTGAAGTTAAATCATATAATTGCAAATATCAATTCCTTTACGAAGGGAAACGTGTTT
TCACCAATAGACAATAACATAATATTTGCGTCTACAAAGCTGGGCTTCACATTCACTATCAAGGAATTTG
TTTCTTATTATTACGCCCACTCCATACCTTCTTCTAAGATAGACGACTTTACCACAAGGCTATGGGGTAG
CGTATATTACCATAAAGGTAATTTCAGGACAAAACCATTTGAAAATGTAGAGAAGTACCCGACTTTCGTT
GAATTTATCCTCATCCCGCTTTATAAAATATTTTCCTACGCTTTATCTATGGAGAAAGATAAATTAAAGA
ATTTGTTAAGGTCTAACTTTAGAGTTAATTTAAGTCAAGAGGCCCTCCAGTACGATCCGCAACCTTTTTT
AAAACACGTTCTACAGTTAATATTTAGGCAACAAACCGGTCTTGTAGATGCGATAACCAGATGTTATCAA
CCATTTGAATTATTCGACAATAAGACAGCTCATCTTTCAATTCCAGGAAAATCTACACCAGAAGGCACTC
TTTGGGCTCATGTACTGAAAACTGTGGATTACGGTGGAGCAGAGTGGTCCCTTGTACGGATATACTCTGG
ACTTTTGAAGAGAGGGGATACAGTACGTATACTTGATACATCACAATCTGAATCTCGCCAAAAAAGACAG
TTGCATGATATCTCAAAGACGGAAACCTCCAACGAAGATGAAGATGAAGATGACGAAACGCCTTCATGTG
AGGTCGAAGAAATTGGCTTATTAGGTGGCAGATATGTCTATCCGGTTCATGAAGCACACAAAGGACAGAT
AGTATTAATAAAAGGTATTTCAAGTGCATATATTAAATCCGCGACGTTGTACTCTGTAAAGAGTAAGGAG
GACATGAAACAGCTAAAATTTTTCAAACCTTTAGATTATATTACCGAGGCAGTTTTCAAAATTGTTCTTC
AACCTTTACTGCCAAGGGAATTACCCAAGTTATTGGATGCCCTGAACAAAATTTCGAAATACTACCCAGG
CGTTATTATTAAAGTTGAGGAATCTGGAGAACATGTAATACTAGGAAATGGAGAGCTGTATATGGACTGT
TTGTTGTATGATCTAAGAGCGAGTTATGCAAAGATAGAAATTAAAATATCTGATCCTTTAACTGTTTTTT
CTGAAAGTTGCTCAAATGAATCGTTCGCTTCAATACCTGTAAGTAATTCGATATCTCGCCTTGGTGAGGA
AAATTTACCAGGTCTGTCGATTAGTGTAGCCGCTGAACCAATGGACTCTAAAATGATTCAGGATTTGAGC
AGGAACACATTGGGAAAGGGTCAAAACTGCTTGGATATTGACGGAATAATGGACAACCCAAGGAAACTAT
CCAAAATATTGAGAACCGAGTATGGGTGGGATTCGTTGGCATCAAGAAACGTTTGGTCTTTTTATAATGG
CAACGTGTTGATTAATGACACTTTGCCAGATGAAATCAGTCCTGAATTATTATCCAAATATAAGGAACAA
ATAATACAAGGATTTTACTGGGCTGTAAAAGAGGGGCCTTTGGCAGAAGAACCAATTTATGGTGTACAGT
ATAAATTGTTATCGATCTCAGTACCTTCCGACGTAAACATTGACGTTATGAAAAGTCAAATTATTCCGCT
AATGAAAAAAGCCTGTTACGTTGGCTTACTGACAGCAATCCCAATTTTATTGGAACCCATCTATGAAGTT
GACATCACGGTCCACGCCCCCTTGCTGCCAATAGTAGAGGAACTTATGAAGAAGAGACGTGGAAGCAGGA
TATACAAAACAATAAAAGTGGCAGGGACACCATTGTTGGAGGTTCGTGGACAAGTTCCGGTTATTGAATC
TGCAGGATTCGAGACAGATTTGAGATTATCTACGAATGGTCTTGGTATGTGTCAGCTGTACTTTTGGCAC
AAGATATGGAGGTAGGTTCCTGGTGATGTTTTGGATAAAGATGCGTTTATTCCAAAATTGAAACCCGCAC
CTATCAACAGTTTAAGTCGTGATTTCGTGATGAAAACAAGAAGGCGGAAGGGTATTTCTACAGGTGGATT
TATGTCAAATGATGGTCCTACGCTTGAAAAGTATATAAGCGCTGAATTATACGCTCAATTAAGAGAAAAC
GGCTTAGTACCGTGAAAATCTTGGCGCATAAGAATTAAGCAATATGTCCACAATATTTTTATTCAGCAGA
ATTTACATATGACTTCGTATTTAGTGATATAACTACTCATCGGGACTGAAAATTTTTTATTTCTGCCTAA
ATACAGATGAGATGAGCTTTATAGAATTTTACGCTGTTAAAAAGTTAAACGGTAACAAAGCACAGTTAGT
TGAACAACGGTATATAGAGAATGGCGAGCTCCAATTCGCCCTATAGTGAGTCGTATTACAATTCACTGGC
CGTCGTTTTACAACGTCGTGACTGGGAAAACCCTGGCGTTACCCAACTTAATCGCCTTGCAGCACATCCC
CCTTTCGCCAGCTGGCGTAATAGCGAAGAGGCCCGCACCGATCGCCCTTCCCAACAGTTGCGCAGCCTGA
ATGGCGAATGG
[124 nt withheld, positions 4352-4475]
C
[91 nt withheld, positions 4477-4567]
A
[49 nt withheld, positions 4569-4617]
CCTTTGACGTTGGAGTCCACGTTCTTT
[37 nt withheld, positions 4645-4681]
ACCCTATCTCGGTCTATTCTTTTGATTTATAAGGGATTTTGCCGATTTCGGCCTATTGGTTAAAAAATGA
GCTGATTTAACAAAAATTTAACGCGAATTTTAACAAAATATTAACGCTTACAATTTCCTGATGCGGTATT
TTCTCCTTACGCATCTGTGCGGTATTTCACACCGCATAGATCGGCAAGTGCACAAACAATACTTAAATAA
ATACTACTCAGTAATAACCTATTTCTTAGCATTTTTGACGAAATTTGCTATTTTGTTAGAGTCTTTTACA
CCATTTGTCTCCACACCTCCGCTTACATCAACACCAATAACGCCATTTAATCTAAGCGCATCACCAACAT
TTTCTGGCGTCAGTCCACCAGCTAACATAAAATGTAAGCTTTCGGGGCTCTCTTGCCTTCCAACCCAGTC
AGAAATCGAGTTCCAATCCAAAAGTTCACCTGTCCCACCTGCTTCTGAATCAAACAAGGGAATAAACGAA
TGAGGTTTCTGTGAAGCTGCACTGAGTAGTATGTTGCAGTCTTTTGGAAATACGAGTCTTTTAATAACTG
GCAAACCGAGGAACTCTTGGTATTCTTGCCACGACTCATCTCCATGCAGTTGGACGATATCAATGCCGTA
ATCATTGACCAGAGCCAAAACATCCTCCTTAGGTTGATTACGAAACACGCCAACCAAGTATTTCGGAGTG
CCTGAACTATTTTTATATGCTTTTACAAGACTTGAAATTTTCCTTGCAATAACCGGGTCAATTGTTCTCT
TTCTATTGGGCACACATATAATACCCAGCAAGTCAGCATCGGAATCTAGAGCACATTCTGCGGCCTCTGT
GCTCTGCAAGCCGCAAACTTTCACCAATGGACCAGAACTACCTGTGAAATTAATAACAGACATACTCCAA
GCTGCCTTTGTGTGCTTAATCACGTATACTCACGTGCTCAATAGTCACCAATGCCCTCCCTCTTGGCCCT
CTCCTTTTCTTTTTTCGACCGAATTAATTCTTAATCGGCAAAAAAAGAAAAGCTCCGGATCAAGATTGTA
CGTAAGGTGACAAGCTATTTTTCAATAAAGAATATCTTCCACTACTGCCATCTGGCGTCATAACTGCAAA
GTACACATATATTACGATGCTGTTCTATTAAATGCTTCCTATATTATATATATAGTAATGTCGTGATCTA
TGGTGCACTCTCAGTACAATCTGCTCTGATGCCGCATAGTTAAGCCAGCCCCGACACCCGCCAACACCCG
CTGACGCGCCCTGACGGGCTTGTCTGCTCCCGGCATCCGCTTACAGACAAGCTGTGACCGTCTCCGGGAG
CTGCATGTGTCAGAGGTTTTCACCGTCATCACCGAAACGCGCGAGACGAAAGGGCCTCGTGATACGCCTA
TTTTTATAGGTTAATGTCATGATAATAATGGTTTCTTAGACGGATCGCTTGCCTGTAACTTACACGCGCC
TCGTATCTTTTAATGATGGAATAATTTGGGAATTTACTCTGTGTTTATTTATTTTTATGTTTTGTATTTG
GATTTTAGAAAGTAAATAAAGAAGGTAGAAGAGTTACGGAATGAAGAAAAAAAAATAAACAAAGGTTTAA
AAAATTTCAACAAAAAGCGTACTTTACATATATATTTATTAGACAAGAAAAGCAGATTAAATAGATATAC
ATTCGATTAACGATAAGTAAAATGTAAAATCACAGGATTTTCGTGTGTGGTCTTCTACACAGACAAGATG
AAACAATTCGGCATTAATACCTGAGAGCAGGAAGAGCAAGATAAAAGGTAGTATTTGTTGGCGATCCCCC
TAGAGTCTTTTACATCTTCGGAAAACAAAAACTATTTTTTCTTTAATTTCTTTTTTTACTTTCTATTTTT
AATTTATATATTTATATTAAAAAATTTAAATTATAATTATTTTTATAGCACGTGATGAAAAGGACCCAGG
TGGCACTTTTCGGGGAAATGTGCGCGGAACCCCTATTTGTTTATTTTTCTAAATACATTCAAATATGTAT
CCGCTCATGAGACAATAACCCTGATAAATGCTTCAATAATATTGAAAAAGGAAGAGTATGAGTATTCAAC
ATTTCCGTGTCGCCCTTATTCCCTTTTTTGCGGCATTTTGCCTTCCTGTTTTTGCTCACCCAGAAACGCT
GGTGAAAGTAAAAGATGCTGAAGATCAGTTGGGTGCACGAGTGGGTTACATCGAACTGGATCTCAACAGC
GGTAAGATCCTTGAGAGTTTTCGCCCCGAAGAACGTTTTCCAATGATGAGCACTTTTAAAGTTCTGCTAT
GTGGCGCGGTATTATCCCGTATTGACGCCGGGCAAGAGCAACTCGGTCGCCGCATACACTATTCTCAGAA
TGACTTGGTTGAGTACTCACCAGTCACAGAAAAGCATCTTACGGATGGCATGACAGTAAGAGAATTATGC
AGTGCTGCCATAACCATGAGTGATAACACTGCGGCCAACTTACTTCTGACAACGATCGGAGGACCGAAGG
AGCTAACCGCTTTTTTGCACAACATGGGGGATCATGTAACTCGCCTTGATCGTTGGGAACCGGAGCTGAA
TGAAGCCATACCAAACGACGAGCGTGACACCACGATGCCTGTAGCAATGGCAACAACGTTGCGCAAACTA
TTAACTGGCGAACTACTTACTCTAGCTTCCCGGCAACAATTAATAGACTGGATGGAGGCGGATAAAGTTG
CAGGACCACTTCTGCGCTCGGCCCTTCCGGCTGGCTGGTTTATTGCTGATAAATCTGGAGCCGGTGAGCG
TGGGTCTCGCGGTATCATTGCAGCACTGGGGCCAGATGGTAAGCCCTCCCGTATCGTAGTTATCTACACG
ACGGGGAGTCAGGCAACTATGGATGAACGAAATAGACAGATCGCTGAGATAGGTGCCTCACTGATTAAGC
ATTGGTAACTGTCAGACCAAGTTTACTCATATATACTTTAGATTGATTTAAAACTTCATTTTTAATTTAA
AAGGATCTAGGTGAAGATCCTTTTTGATAATCTCATGACCAAAATCCCTTAACGTGAGTTTTCGTTCCAC
TGAGCGTCAGACCCCGTAGAAAAGATCAAAGGATCTTCTTGAGATCCTTTTTTTCTGCGCGTAATCTGCT
GCTTGCAAACAAAAAAACCACCGCTACCAGCGGTGGTTTGTTTGCCGGATCAAGAGCTACCAACTCTTTT
TCCGAAGGTAACTGGCTTCAGCAGAGCGCAGATACCAAATACTGTTCTTCTAGTGTAGCCGTAGTTAGGC
CACCACTTCAAGAACTCTGTAGCACCGCCTACATACCTCGCTCTGCTAATCCTGTTACCAGTGGCTGCTG
CCAGTGGCGATAAGTCGTGTCTTACCGGGTTGGACTCAAGACGATAGTTACCGGATAAGGCGCAGCGGTC
GGGCTGAACGGGGGGTTCGTGCACACAGCCCAGCTTGGAGCGAACGACCTACACCGAACTGAGATACCTA
CAGCGTGAGCTATGAGAAAGCGCCACGCTTCCCGAAGGGAGAAAGGCGGACAGGTATCCGGTAAGCGGCA
G
Features (pLannotate 1.2.2; 19 found; start..end, strand, type, name):
    319..411     +  CDS            lacI (fragment): lac repressor; lacI; The lac repressor binds to the lac operator to inhibit transcription in E. coli. This inhibition can be relieved by adding lactose or isopropyl-β-D-thiogalactopyranoside (IPTG).
    424..445     +  protein_bind   CAP binding site: CAP binding activates transcription in the presence of cAMP. E. coli catabolite activator protein
    460..490     +  promoter       lac promoter: promoter for the E. coli lac operon
    498..514     +  protein_bind   lac operator: The lac repressor binds to the lac operator to inhibit transcription in E. coli. This inhibition can be relieved by adding lactose or isopropyl-β-D-thiogalactopyranoside (IPTG). lac repressor encoded by lacI
    559..577     +  promoter       T3 promoter: promoter for bacteriophage T3 RNA polymerase
    589..611     -  misc_feature   MCS (fragment): pBluescript multiple cloning site
    909..3932    +  CDS            SNU114: SN114_YEAST - Also known as GIN10. Experimental evidence at protein level: Swiss-Prot protein existence level 1. Component of the U5 snRNP complex required for pre-mRNA splicing. Binds GTP. From Saccharomyces cerevisiae (strain ATCC 204508 / S288c) (Baker's yeast).
   4170..4188    -  promoter       T7 promoter: promoter for bacteriophage T7 RNA polymerase
   4191..4348    +  CDS            lacZα (fragment): LacZα fragment of β-galactosidase; lacZ fragment
   4352..4780    +  rep_origin     f1 ori (sequence partly withheld): f1 bacteriophage origin of replication; arrow indicates direction of (+) strand synthesis
   4808..4859    -  misc_feature   bom (fragment): basis of mobility region from pBR322
   4910..5584    -  CDS            TRP1: phosphoribosylanthranilate isomerase, required for tryptophan biosynthesis; S. cerevisiae TRP1; yeast auxotrophic marker
   5585..5732    -  promoter       TRP1 promoter: S. cerevisiae TRP1
   5870..5919    -  misc_feature   bom (fragment): basis of mobility region from pBR322
   6021..6056    -  CDS            rop (fragment): Rop protein, which maintains plasmids at low copy number; rop
   6124..6627    -  misc_feature   CEN/ARS: S. cerevisiae CEN6 centromere fused to an autonomously replicating sequence
   6664..6768    +  promoter       AmpR promoter: bla
   6769..7629    +  CDS            AmpR: β-lactamase; bla; confers resistance to ampicillin, carbenicillin, and related antibiotics
   7800..136     +  rep_origin     ori (across the origin): high-copy-number ColE1/pMB1/pBR322/pUC origin of replication
