[The description below was written by a language model from this plasmid's Addgene catalogue record and pLannotate feature annotations shown in this document.]
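Description:
pRS314 snu114-60 is a yeast centromeric shuttle plasmid built on the pRS314 backbone and carrying a mutant allele of the Saccharomyces cerevisiae SNU114 gene (also called GIN10 or YKL173W). In yeast it is maintained through a CEN6/ARS element, which keeps the plasmid at roughly single-copy, stably segregating levels, and it is selected through the TRP1 auxotrophic marker driven by its own promoter. In E. coli it replicates from a ColE1/pUC-type origin and confers ampicillin resistance through the bla gene. An f1 origin is also present for single-stranded DNA production. The backbone retains the pBluescript-derived cloning region, with lac promoter/operator elements, a lacZα fragment, and flanking T3 and T7 phage promoters on either side of the insert.

The insert of about 3 kb encodes Snu114, a GTP-binding component of the U5 snRNP that is required for pre-mRNA splicing. The snu114-60 allele carries a K939stop mutation, a premature stop codon that removes the C-terminal portion of the protein. The annotated SNU114 reading frame sits about 300 bp downstream of the cloning-site remnant, and no heterologous yeast promoter is annotated. This would be consistent with expression from native flanking sequence, although the record does not state the promoter. The associated publication describes a genetic analysis of the role of the Snu114 C terminus in spliceosome activation, so the plasmid is suited to expressing the truncated allele at low copy in yeast for genetic and functional studies of splicing. The sequenced record is 8,252 nt, slightly larger than the nominal 8,000 bp catalogue size.
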