Addgene plasmid #111316: pRS314 snu114-60
Purpose: pRS314 snu114-60
Depositing lab: Christine Guthrie. Depositing organization: University of California, San Francisco (UCSF). Publication: Genetic analysis reveals a role for the C terminus of the Saccharomyces cerevisiae GTPase Snu114 during spliceosome activation. Brenner TJ, Guthrie C. Genetics. 2005 Jul;170(3):1063-80. doi: 10.1534/genetics.105.042044. Epub 2005 May 23. PubMed 15911574.
Backbone
  Vector backbone: pRS314
  Backbone size w/o insert (bp): 4783
  Total vector size (bp): 8000
  Vector type: Yeast Expression
  Selectable markers: TRP1
Growth in bacteria
  Bacterial resistance: Ampicillin, 100 μg/mL
  Growth temperature: 37°C
  Growth strain: DH5alpha
  Copy number: Low Copy
Gene/Insert
  Gene/Insert name: SNU114 (alt names: GIN10; YKL173W)
  Species: S. cerevisiae (budding yeast)
  Insert size (bp): 3000
  Mutation: snu114-60 (K939stop)
Terms and licenses: Academic/Nonprofit Terms; Industry Terms: Not Available to Industry
How to cite: pRS314 snu114-60 was a gift from Christine Guthrie (Addgene plasmid # 111316 ; http://n2t.net/addgene:111316 ; RRID:Addgene_111316)
